>Addgene plasmid #87075 | pLenti6.2-ccdB-Nanoluc | addgene full sequence | sequence record 215540 | Addgene NGS Result
GGGTCTCTCTGGTTAGACCAGATCTGAGCCTGGGAGCTCTCTGGCTAACTAGGGAACCCACTGCTTAAGC
CTCAATAAAGCTTGCCTTGAGTGCTTCAAGTAGTGTGTGCCCGTCTGTTGTGTGACTCTGGTAACTAGAG
ATCCCTCAGACCCTTTTAGTCAGTGTGGAAAATCTCTAGCAGTGGCGCCCGAACAGGGACTTGAAAGCGA
AAGGGAAACCAGAGGAGCTCTCTCGACGCAGGACTCGGCTTGCTGAAGCGCGCACGGCAAGAGGCGAGGG
GCGGCGACTGGTGAGTACGCCAAAAATTTTGACTAGCGGAGGCTAGAAGGAGAGAGATGGGTGCGAGAGC
GTCAGTATTAAGCGGGGGAGAATTAGATCGCGATGGGAAAAAATTCGGTTAAGGCCAGGGGGAAAGAAAA
AATATAAATTAAAACATATAGTATGGGCAAGCAGGGAGCTAGAACGATTCGCAGTTAATCCTGGCCTGTT
AGAAACATCAGAAGGCTGTAGACAAATACTGGGACAGCTACAACCATCCCTTCAGACAGGATCAGAAGAA
CTTAGATCATTATATAATACAGTAGCAACCCTCTATTGTGTGCATCAAAGGATAGAGATAAAAGACACCA
AGGAAGCTTTAGACAAGATAGAGGAAGAGCAAAACAAAAGTAAGACCACCGCACAGCAAGCGGCCGCTGA
TCTTCAGACCTGGAGGAGGAGATATGAGGGACAATTGGAGAAGTGAATTATATAAATATAAAGTAGTAAA
AATTGAACCATTAGGAGTAGCACCCACCAAGGCAAAGAGAAGAGTGGTGCAGAGAGAAAAAAGAGCAGTG
GGAATAGGAGCTTTGTTCCTTGGGTTCTTGGGAGCAGCAGGAAGCACTATGGGCGCAGCGTCAATGACGC
TGACGGTACAGGCCAGACAATTATTGTCTGGTATAGTGCAGCAGCAGAACAATTTGCTGAGGGCTATTGA
GGCGCAACAGCATCTGTTGCAACTCACAGTCTGGGGCATCAAGCAGCTCCAGGCAAGAATCCTGGCTGTG
GAAAGATACCTAAAGGATCAACAGCTCCTGGGGATTTGGGGTTGCTCTGGAAAACTCATTTGCACCACTG
CTGTGCCTTGGAATGCTAGTTGGAGTAATAAATCTCTGGAACAGATTTGGAATCACACGACCTGGATGGA
GTGGGACAGAGAAATTAACAATTACACAAGCTTAATACACTCCTTAATTGAAGAATCGCAAAACCAGCAA
GAAAAGAATGAACAAGAATTATTGGAATTAGATAAATGGGCAAGTTTGTGGAATTGGTTTAACATAACAA
ATTGGCTGTGGTATATAAAATTATTCATAATGATAGTAGGAGGCTTGGTAGGTTTAAGAATAGTTTTTGC
TGTACTTTCTATAGTGAATAGAGTTAGGCAGGGATATTCACCATTATCGTTTCAGACCCACCTCCCAACC
CCGAGGGGACCCGACAGGCCCGAAGGAATAGAAGAAGAAGGTGGAGAGAGAGACAGAGACAGATCCATTC
GATTAGTGAACGGATCTCGACGGTATCGATGTCGACGTTAACGCTAGCGACTGGGTCTGCGATGTCGACG
TTAACGCTAGCGACTGGGTCTGCGATAAGCTTGGGAGTTCCGCGTTACATAACTTACGGTAAATGGCCCG
CCTGGCTGACCGCCCAACGACCCCCGCCCATTGACGTCAATAATGACGTATGTTCCCATAGTAACGCCAA
TAGGGACTTTCCATTGACGTCAATGGGTGGAGTATTTACGGTAAACTGCCCACTTGGCAGTACATCAAGT
GTATCATATGCCAAGTACGCCCCCTATTGACGTCAATGACGGTAAATGGCCCGCCTGGCATTATGCCCAG
TACATGACCTTATGGGACTTTCCTACTTGGCAGTACATCTACGTATTAGTCATCGCTATTACCATGGTGA
TGCGGTTTTGGCAGTACATCAATGGGCGTGGATAGCGGTTTGACTCACGGGGATTTCCAAGTCTCCACCC
CATTGACGTCAATGGGAGTTTGTTTTGGCACCAAAATCAACGGGACTTTCCAAAATGTCGTAACAACTCC
GCCCCATTGACGCAAATGGGCGGTAGGCGTGTACGGTGGGAGGTCTATATAAGCAGAGCTCGTTTAGTGA
ACCGTCAGATCGCCTGGAGACGCCATCCACGCTGTTTTGACCTCCATAGAAGACACCGACTCTAGCGTTT
AAACTTAAGCTTGGTACCGAGCTCGGATCCACTAGTCCAGTGTGGTGGAATTCTGCAGATATCAACAAGT
TTGTACAAAAAAGCTGAACGAGAAACGTAAAATGATATAAATATCAATATATTAAATTAGATTTTGCATA
AAAAACAGACTACATAATACTGTAAAACACAACATATCCAGTCACTATGGCGGCCGCATTAGGCACCCCA
GGCTTTACACTTTATGCTTCCGGCTCGTATAATGTGTGGATTTTGAGTTAGGATCCGTCGAGATTTTCAG
GAGCTAAGGAAGCTAAAATGGAGAAAAAAATCACTGGATATACCACCGTTGATATATCCCAATGGCATCG
TAAAGAACATTTTGAGGCATTTCAGTCAGTTGCTCAATGTACCTATAACCAGACCGTTCAGCTGGATATT
ACGGCCTTTTTAAAGACCGTAAAGAAAAATAAGCACAAGTTTTATCCGGCCTTTATTCACATTCTTGCCC
GCCTGATGAATGCTCATCCGGAATTCCGTATGGCAATGAAAGACGGTGAGCTGGTGATATGGGATAGTGT
TCACCCTTGTTACACCGTTTTCCATGAGCAAACTGAAACGTTTTCATCGCTCTGGAGTGAATACCACGAC
GATTTCCGGCAGTTTCTACACATATATTCGCAAGATGTGGCGTGTTACGGTGAAAACCTGGCCTATTTCC
CTAAAGGGTTTATTGAGAATATGTTTTTCGTCTCAGCCAATCCCTGGGTGAGTTTCACCAGTTTTGATTT
AAACGTGGCCAATATGGACAACTTCTTCGCCCCCGTTTTCACCATGGGCAAATATTATACGCAAGGCGAC
AAGGTGCTGATGCCGCTGGCGATTCAGGTTCATCATGCCGTTTGTGATGGCTTCCATGTCGGCAGAATGC
TTAATGAATTACAACAGTACTGCGATGAGTGGCAGGGCGGGGCGTAAAGATCTGGATCCGGCTTACTAAA
AGCCAGATAACAGTATGCGTATTTGCGCGCTGATTTTTGCGGTATAAGAATATATACTGATATGTATACC
CGAAGTATGTCAAAAAGAGGTATGCTATGAAGCAGCGTATTACAGTGACAGTTGACAGCGACAGCTATCA
GTTGCTCAAGGCATATATGATGTCAATATCTCCGGTCTGGTAAGCACAACCATGCAGAATGAAGCCCGTC
GTCTGCGTGCCGAACGCTGGAAAGCGGAAAATCAGGAAGGGATGGCTGAGGTCGCCCGGTTTATTGAAAT
GAACGGCTCTTTTGCTGACGAGAACAGGGGCTGGTGAAATGCAGTTTAAGGTTTACACCTATAAAAGAGA
GAGCCGTTATCGTCTGTTTGTGGATGTACAGAGTGATATTATTGACACGCCCGGGCGACGGATGGTGATC
CCCCTGGCCAGTGCACGTCTGCTGTCAGATAAAGTCTCCCGTGAACTTTACCCGGTGGTGCATATCGGGG
ATGAAAGCTGGCGCATGATGACCACCGATATGGCCAGTGTGCCGGTCTCCGTTATCGGGGAAGAAGTGGC
TGATCTCAGCCACCGCGAAAATGACATCAAAAACGCCATTAACCTGATGTTCTGGGGAATATAAATGTCA
GGCTCCCTTATACACAGCCAGTCTGCAGGTCGACCATAGTGACTGGATATGTTGTGTTTTACAGTATTAT
GTAGTCTGTTTTTTATGCAAAATCTAATTTAATATATTGATATTTATATCATTTTACGTTTCTCGTTCAG
CTTTCTTGTACAAAGTGGTTGATATCCAGCACAGTGGCGGCCGCTCGAGTGGCTCGGGCTCGACCTCGGG
CTCGGGCAAAACCGGTGTCTTCACACTCGAAGATTTCGTTGGGGACTGGCGACAGACAGCCGGCTACAAC
CTGGACCAAGTCCTTGAACAGGGAGGTGTGTCCAGTTTGTTTCAGAATCTCGGGGTGTCCGTAACTCCGA
TCCAAAGGATTGTCCTGAGCGGTGAAAATGGGCTGAAGATCGACATCCATGTCATCATCCCGTATGAAGG
TCTGAGCGGCGACCAAATGGGCCAGATCGAAAAAATTTTTAAGGTGGTGTACCCTGTGGATGATCATCAC
TTTAAGGTGATCCTGCACTATGGCACACTGGTAATCGACGGGGTTACGCCGAACATGATCGACTATTTCG
GACGGCCGTATGAAGGCATCGCCGTGTTCGACGGCAAAAAGATCACTGTAACAGGGACCCTGTGGAACGG
CAACAAAATTATCGACGAGCGCCTGATCAACCCCGACGGCTCCCTGCTGTTCCGAGTAACCATCAACGGA
GTGACCGGCTGGCGGCTGTGCGAACGCATTCTGGCGTAAGGGCCCGCGGTTCGAAGGTAAGCCTATCCCT
AACCCTCTCCTCGGTCTCGATTCTACGCGTACCGGTTAGTAATGACGATGGTACCTACCGGGTAGGGGAG
GCGCTTTTCCCAAGGCAGTCTGGAGCATGCGCTTTAGCAGCCCCGCTGGGCACTTGGCGCTACACAAGTG
GCCTCTGGCCTCGCACACATTCCACATCCACCGGTAGGCGCCAACCGGCTCCGTTCTTTGGTGGCCCCTT
CGCGCCACCTTCTACTCCTCCCCTAGTCAGGAAGTTCCCCCCCGCCCCGCAGCTCGCGTCGTGCAGGACG
TGACAAATGGAAGTAGCACGTCTCACTAGTCTCGTGCAGATGGACAGCACCGCTGAGCAATGGAAGCGGG
TAGGCCTTTGGGGCAGCGGCCAATAGCAGCTTTGCTCCTTCGCTTTCTGGGCTCAGAGGCTGGGAAGGGG
TGGGTCCGGGGGCGGGCTCAGGGGCGGGCTCAGGGGCGGGGCGGGCGCCCGAAGGTCCTCCGGAGGCCCG
GCATTCTGCACGCTTCAAAAGCGCACGTCTGCCGCGCTGTTCTCCTCTTCCTCATCTCCGGGCCTTTCGA
CTCTAGACACGTGTTGACAATTAATCATCGGCATAGTATATCGGCATAGTATAATACGACAAGGTGAGGA
ACTAAACCATGGCCAAGCCTTTGTCTCAAGAAGAATCCACCCTCATTGAAAGAGCAACGGCTACAATCAA
CAGCATCCCCATCTCTGAAGACTACAGCGTCGCCAGCGCAGCTCTCTCTAGCGACGGCCGCATCTTCACT
GGTGTCAATGTATATCATTTTACTGGGGGACCTTGTGCAGAACTCGTGGTGCTGGGCACTGCTGCTGCTG
CGGCAGCTGGCAACCTGACTTGTATCGTCGCGATCGGAAATGAGAACAGGGGCATCTTGAGCCCCTGCGG
ACGGTGCCGACAGGTGCTTCTCGATCTGCATCCTGGGATCAAAGCCATAGTGAAGGACAGTGATGGACAG
CCGACGGCAGTTGGGATTCGTGAATTGCTGCCCTCTGGTTATGTGTGGGAGGGCTAAGCACAATTCGAGC
TCGGTACCTTTAAGACCAATGACTTACAAGGCAGCTGTAGATCTTAGCCACTTTTTAAAAGAAAAGGGGG
GACTGGAAGGGCTAATTCACTCCCAACGAAGACAAGATCTGCTTTTTGCTTGTACTGGGTCTCTCTGGTT
AGACCAGATCTGAGCCTGGGAGCTCTCTGGCTAACTAGGGAACCCACTGCTTAAGCCTCAATAAAGCTTG
CCTTGAGTGCTTCAAGTAGTGTGTGCCCGTCTGTTGTGTGACTCTGGTAACTAGAGATCCCTCAGACCCT
TTTAGTCAGTGTGGAAAATCTCTAGCAGTAGTAGTTCATGTCATCTTATTATTCAGTATTTATAACTTGC
AAAGAAATGAATATCAGAGAGTGAGAGGAACTTGTTTATTGCAGCTTATAATGGTTACAAATAAAGCAAT
AGCATCACAAATTTCACAAATAAAGCATTTTTTTCACTGCATTCTAGTTGTGGTTTGTCCAAACTCATCA
ATGTATCTTATCATGTCTGGCTCTAGCTATCCCGCCCCTAACTCCGCCCATCCCGCCCCTAACTCCGCCC
AGTTCCGCCCATTCTCCGCCCCATGGCTGACTAATTTTTTTTATTTATGCAGAGGCCGAGGCCGCCTCGG
CCTCTGAGCTATTCCAGAAGTAGTGAGGAGGCTTTTTTGGAGGCCTAGGGACGTACCCAATTCGCCCTAT
AGTGAGTCGTATTACGCGCGCTCACTGGCCGTCGTTTTACAACGTCGTGACTGGGAAAACCCTGGCGTTA
CCCAACTTAATCGCCTTGCAGCACATCCCCCTTTCGCCAGCTGGCGTAATAGCGAAGAGGCCCGCACCGA
TCGCCCTTCCCAACAGTTGCGCAGCCTGAATGGCGAATGGG
[124 nt withheld, positions 6552-6675]
C
[91 nt withheld, positions 6677-6767]
A
[49 nt withheld, positions 6769-6817]
CCTTTGACGTTGGAGTCCACGTTCTTT
[37 nt withheld, positions 6845-6881]
ACCCTATCTCGGTCTATTCTTTTGATTTATAAGGGATTTTGCCGATTTCGGCCTATTGGTTAAAAAATGA
GCTGATTTAACAAAAATTTAACGCGAATTTTAACAAAATATTAACGCTTACAATTTAGGTGGCACTTTTC
GGGGAAATGTGCGCGGAACCCCTATTTGTTTATTTTTCTAAATACATTCAAATATGTATCCGCTCATGAG
ACAATAACCCTGATAAATGCTTCAATAATATTGAAAAAGGAAGAGTATGAGTATTCAACATTTCCGTGTC
GCCCTTATTCCCTTTTTTGCGGCATTTTGCCTTCCTGTTTTTGCTCACCCAGAAACGCTGGTGAAAGTAA
AAGATGCTGAAGATCAGTTGGGTGCACGAGTGGGTTACATCGAACTGGATCTCAACAGCGGTAAGATCCT
TGAGAGTTTTCGCCCCGAAGAACGTTTTCCAATGATGAGCACTTTTAAAGTTCTGCTATGTGGCGCGGTA
TTATCCCGTATTGACGCCGGGCAAGAGCAACTCGGTCGCCGCATACACTATTCTCAGAATGACTTGGTTG
AGTACTCACCAGTCACAGAAAAGCATCTTACGGATGGCATGACAGTAAGAGAATTATGCAGTGCTGCCAT
AACCATGAGTGATAACACTGCGGCCAACTTACTTCTGACAACGATCGGAGGACCGAAGGAGCTAACCGCT
TTTTTGCACAACATGGGGGATCATGTAACTCGCCTTGATCGTTGGGAACCGGAGCTGAATGAAGCCATAC
CAAACGACGAGCGTGACACCACGATGCCTGTAGCAATGGCAACAACGTTGCGCAAACTATTAACTGGCGA
ACTACTTACTCTAGCTTCCCGGCAACAATTAATAGACTGGATGGAGGCGGATAAAGTTGCAGGACCACTT
CTGCGCTCGGCCCTTCCGGCTGGCTGGTTTATTGCTGATAAATCTGGAGCCGGTGAGCGTGGGTCTCGCG
GTATCATTGCAGCACTGGGGCCAGATGGTAAGCCCTCCCGTATCGTAGTTATCTACACGACGGGGAGTCA
GGCAACTATGGATGAACGAAATAGACAGATCGCTGAGATAGGTGCCTCACTGATTAAGCATTGGTAACTG
TCAGACCAAGTTTACTCATATATACTTTAGATTGATTTAAAACTTCATTTTTAATTTAAAAGGATCTAGG
TGAAGATCCTTTTTGATAATCTCATGACCAAAATCCCTTAACGTGAGTTTTCGTTCCACTGAGCGTCAGA
CCCCGTAGAAAAGATCAAAGGATCTTCTTGAGATCCTTTTTTTCTGCGCGTAATCTGCTGCTTGCAAACA
AAAAAACCACCGCTACCAGCGGTGGTTTGTTTGCCGGATCAAGAGCTACCAACTCTTTTTCCGAAGGTAA
CTGGCTTCAGCAGAGCGCAGATACCAAATACTGTTCTTCTAGTGTAGCCGTAGTTAGGCCACCACTTCAA
GAACTCTGTAGCACCGCCTACATACCTCGCTCTGCTAATCCTGTTACCAGTGGCTGCTGCCAGTGGCGAT
AAGTCGTGTCTTACCGGGTTGGACTCAAGACGATAGTTACCGGATAAGGCGCAGCGGTCGGGCTGAACGG
GGGGTTCGTGCACACAGCCCAGCTTGGAGCGAACGACCTACACCGAACTGAGATACCTACAGCGTGAGCT
ATGAGAAAGCGCCACGCTTCCCGAAGGGAGAAAGGCGGACAGGTATCCGGTAAGCGGCAGGGTCGGAACA
GGAGAGCGCACGAGGGAGCTTCCAGGGGGAAACGCCTGGTATCTTTATAGTCCTGTCGGGTTTCGCCACC
TCTGACTTGAGCGTCGATTTTTGTGATGCTCGTCAGGGGGGCGGAGCCTATGGAAAAACGCCAGCAACGC
GGCCTTTTTACGGTTCCTGGCCTTTTGCTGGCCTTTTGCTCACATGTTCTTTCCTGCGTTATCCCCTGAT
TCTGTGGATAACCGTATTACCGCCTTTGAGTGAGCTGATACCGCTCGCCGCAGCCGAACGACCGAGCGCA
GCGAGTCAGTGAGCGAGGAAGCGGAAGAGCGCCCAATACGCAAACCGCCTCTCCCCGCGCGTTGGCCGAT
TCATTAATGCAGCTGGCACGACAGGTTTCCCGACTGGAAAGCGGGCAGTGAGCGCAACGCAATTAATGTG
AGTTAGCTCACTCATTAGGCACCCCAGGCTTTACACTTTATGCTTCCGGCTCGTATGTTGTGTGGAATTG
TGAGCGGATAACAATTTCACACAGGAAACAGCTATGACCATGATTACGCCAAGCGCGCAATTAACCCTCA
CTAAAGGGAACAAAAGCTGGAGCTGCAAGCTTAATGTAGTCTTATGCAATACTCTTGTAGTCTTGCAACA
TGGTAACGATGAGTTAGCAACATGCCTTACAAGGAGAGAAAAAGCACCGTGCATGCCGATTGGTGGAAGT
AAGGTGGTACGATCGTGCCTTATTAGGAAGGCAACAGACGGGTCTGACATGGATTGGACGAACCACTGAA
TTGCCGCATTGCAGAGATATTGTATTTAAGTGCCTAGCTCGATACATAAAC
Features (pLannotate 1.2.2; 35 found; start..end, strand, type, name):
      1..181     +  LTR            5' LTR (truncated): truncated 5' long terminal repeat (LTR) from HIV-1
    228..353     +  misc_feature   HIV-1 Ψ: packaging signal of human immunodeficiency virus type 1
    337..700     +  CDS            HIV-1 gag (fragment): gag protein from human immunodeficiency virus 1; gag
    846..1079    +  misc_feature   RRE: The Rev response element (RRE) of HIV-1 allows for Rev-dependent mRNA export from the nucleus to the cytoplasm.
   1456..1556    +  CDS            Rev (fragment): human immunodeficiency virus 1 (HIV-1) Rev protein; rev; enhances nuclear export of unspliced and incompletely spliced viral mRNAs
   1653..1956    +  enhancer       CMV enhancer: human cytomegalovirus immediate early enhancer
   1957..2160    +  promoter       CMV promoter: human cytomegalovirus (CMV) immediate early promoter
   2305..2429    +  protein_bind   attR1: mutant version of attR; recombination site for the Gateway® LR reaction LR Clonase™
   2454..2484    +  promoter       lac UV5 promoter: E. coli lac promoter with an "up" mutation
   2508..2537    +  promoter       cat promoter (fragment): promoter of the E. coli cat gene encoding chloramphenicol acetyltransferase
   2538..3197    +  CDS            CmR: chloramphenicol acetyltransferase; cat; confers resistance to chloramphenicol
   3376..3534    +  CDS            ccdA (fragment): CCDA_ECO57 - Also known as H, letA. Experimental evidence at protein level: Swiss-Prot protein existence level 1. Antitoxin component of a type II toxin-antitoxin (TA) system which inhibits the post-segregational killing (PSK) of plasmid-free cells, also referred to as a plasmid addiction system. Binds to and blocks the activity of CcdB; will also remove bound CcdB protein from the CcdB-GyrA complex by forming a CcdA-CcdB complex, a process termed rejuvenation. Functions as a transcriptional corepressor for the ccdAB operon, repression also requires CcdB (By similarity). From Escherichia coli
   3539..3841    +  CDS            ccdB: CCDB_ECOLI - Also known as G, letB, letD. Experimental evidence at protein level: Swiss-Prot protein existence level 1. Toxic component of a type II toxin-antitoxin (TA) system, functioning in plasmid maintainence. Responsible for the post- segregational killing (PSK) of plasmid-free cells, also referred to as a plasmid addiction system. Half-life of over 2 hours. Cell killing by CcdB is accompanied by filamentation, defects in chromosome and plasmid segregation, defects in cell division, formation of anucleate cells, decreased DNA synthesis and plasmid loss. Interferes with the activity of DN
   3885..4009    -  protein_bind   attR2: mutant version of attR; recombination site for the Gateway® LR reaction LR Clonase™
   4077..4589    +  CDS            Nluc: NanoLuc® luciferase human codon-optimized
   4606..4647    +  CDS            V5 tag: epitope tag from simian virus 5
   4680..5179    +  promoter       PGK promoter: mouse phosphoglycerate kinase 1 promoter
   5193..5240    +  promoter       EM7 promoter: synthetic bacterial promoter&nbsp
   5259..5657    +  CDS            BSD: blasticidin S deaminase; Aspergillus terreus BSD; confers resistance to blasticidin
   5674..5742    +  CDS            nef (fragment): NEF_HV1Z2 - Experimental evidence at protein level: Swiss-Prot protein existence level 1. Extracellular Nef protein targets CD4(+) T-lymphocytes for apoptosis by interacting with CXCR4 surface receptors. From Human immunodeficiency virus type 1 group M subtype D (isolate Z2/CDC-Z34) (HIV-1).
   5744..5977    +  LTR            3' LTR (ΔU3): self-inactivating 3' long terminal repeat (LTR) from HIV-1
   6049..6170    +  polyA_signal   SV40 poly(A) signal: SV40 polyadenylation signal
   6210..6345    +  rep_origin     SV40 ori: SV40 origin of replication
   6366..6384    -  promoter       T7 promoter: promoter for bacteriophage T7 RNA polymerase
   6392..6547    +  CDS            lacZα (fragment): LacZα fragment of β-galactosidase; lacZ fragment
   6552..6980    +  rep_origin     f1 ori (sequence partly withheld): f1 bacteriophage origin of replication; arrow indicates direction of (+) strand synthesis
   7033..7137    +  promoter       AmpR promoter: bla
   7138..7998    +  CDS            AmpR: β-lactamase; bla; confers resistance to ampicillin, carbenicillin, and related antibiotics
   8169..8757    +  rep_origin     ori: high-copy-number ColE1/pMB1/pBR322/pUC origin of replication
   8940..9032    +  CDS            lacI (fragment): lac repressor; lacI; The lac repressor binds to the lac operator to inhibit transcription in E. coli. This inhibition can be relieved by adding lactose or isopropyl-β-D-thiogalactopyranoside (IPTG).
   9045..9066    +  protein_bind   CAP binding site: CAP binding activates transcription in the presence of cAMP. E. coli catabolite activator protein
   9081..9111    +  promoter       lac promoter: promoter for the E. coli lac operon
   9119..9135    +  protein_bind   lac operator: The lac repressor binds to the lac operator to inhibit transcription in E. coli. This inhibition can be relieved by adding lactose or isopropyl-β-D-thiogalactopyranoside (IPTG). lac repressor encoded by lacI
   9180..9198    +  promoter       T3 promoter: promoter for bacteriophage T3 RNA polymerase
   9226..9452    +  promoter       RSV promoter: Rous sarcoma virus enhancer/promoter
