[The description below was written by a language model from this plasmid's Addgene catalogue record and pLannotate feature annotations shown in this document.]
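Description:
pLenti6.2-ccdB-Nanoluc is an empty Gateway destination vector built on the Invitrogen pLenti6.2 lentiviral backbone, designed to express a gene of interest in mammalian cells as a fusion to a C-terminal NanoLuc luciferase. It is a 9,452 nt HIV-1-derived transfer plasmid. An RSV promoter sits immediately upstream of a truncated 5' LTR and drives the genomic RNA. This is followed by the Ψ packaging signal, a gag fragment and the Rev response element, and the cassette ends in a self-inactivating ΔU3 3' LTR with an SV40 polyadenylation signal beyond it. In bacteria the plasmid replicates from a high-copy ColE1/pUC-type origin and carries ampicillin resistance. An f1 origin and an SV40 origin are also annotated.

Between the LTRs, the CMV enhancer/promoter sits upstream of the Gateway cassette, in which attR1 and attR2 flank a chloramphenicol resistance gene and the ccdB toxin gene. An LR recombination with an entry clone replaces this cassette with the chosen open reading frame. Loss of ccdB then provides counterselection against unrecombined vector in standard strains. For the same reason, the empty backbone must be maintained in a ccdB-tolerant strain under chloramphenicol plus ampicillin. Downstream of attR2 lie a human codon-optimized Nluc coding sequence and a V5 epitope tag, so an insert lacking a stop codon and cloned in frame should yield a NanoLuc-tagged protein; the feature table places V5 just after Nluc, although the catalogue entry lists only the luciferase tag. A separate mouse PGK promoter, paired with the bacterial EM7 promoter, drives blasticidin S deaminase for selecting transduced cells. The record lists no insert and does not specify applications beyond generating luciferase-tagged expression constructs.
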