Addgene plasmid #87075: pLenti6.2-ccdB-Nanoluc
Purpose: (Empty Backbone) Lentiviral Gateway-compatible expression vector backbone with a C-terminal Nanoluc luciferase
Depositing lab: Mikko Taipale. Depositing organization: University of Toronto.
Backbone
  Vector backbone: pLenti6.2
  Backbone manufacturer: Invitrogen
  Vector type: Mammalian Expression, Lentiviral
  Selectable markers: Blasticidin
  Tag / fusion protein: Nanoluc luciferase (C terminal on backbone)
Growth in bacteria
  Bacterial resistance: Chloramphenicol and Ampicillin, 25 & 100 μg/mL
  Growth temperature: 30°C
  Growth strain: ccdB Survival
  Copy number: High Copy
Gene/Insert
  Gene/Insert name: None
  Tag / fusion protein: Nanoluc luciferase (C terminal on backbone)
Terms and licenses: Academic/Nonprofit Terms; Industry Terms: Not Available to Industry
Depositor comments: Slow-growing, requires 3 days growth at 30C
How to cite: pLenti6.2-ccdB-Nanoluc was a gift from Mikko Taipale (Addgene plasmid # 87075 ; http://n2t.net/addgene:87075 ; RRID:Addgene_87075)
